>Addgene plasmid #211855 | pUPD2-HR1bR181A R185A-C (B3-B4) | addgene full sequence | sequence record 417760 | Addgene NGS Result
TAGAGCGATGAGTGGTCTCGAATGGCTACTAATCTTTCTAGAGTTGCTGGACTTGAAAAGCAACTTGCTA
TTGAACTTAAGGTTAAGCAAGGTGCTGAAAATATGATTCAAACTTATTCTAATGGATCTACTAAGGATAG
AAAGCTTCTTCTTACTGCTCAACAAATGCTTCAAGATTCTAAGACTAAGATTGATATTATTGCAATGCAA
CTTGCAAGAGCTCTTCAAGCTGGTCAACTTGAAAATCAAGCTGCTCCTGGTTCGTGAGACCACTCATCGC
GACTAGTAGCGGCCGCTGCAGTCCGGCAAAAAAGGGCAAGGTGTCACCACCCTGCCCTTTTTCTTTAAAA
CCGAAAAGATTACTTCGCGTTATGCAGGCTTCCTCGCTCACTGACTCGCTGCGCTCGGTCGTTCGGCTGC
GGCGAGCGGTATCAGCTCACTCAAAGGCGGTAATACGGTTATCCACAGAATCAGGGGATAACGCAGGAAA
GAACATGTGAGCAAAAGGCCAGCAAAAGGCCAGGAACCGTAAAAAGGCCGCGTTGCTGGCGTTTTTCCAC
AGGCTCCGCCCCCCTGACGAGCATCACAAAAATCGACGCTCAAGTCAGAGGTGGCGAAACCCGACAGGAC
TATAAAGATACCAGGCGTTTCCCCCTGGAAGCTCCCTCGTGCGCTCTCCTGTTCCGACCCTGCCGCTTAC
CGGATACCTGTCCGCCTTTCTCCCTTCGGGAAGCGTGGCGCTTTCTCATAGCTCACGCTGTAGGTATCTC
AGTTCGGTGTAGGTCGTTCGCTCCAAGCTGGGCTGTGTGCACGAACCCCCCGTTCAGCCCGACCGCTGCG
CCTTATCCGGTAACTATCGTCTTGAGTCCAACCCGGTAAGACACGACTTATCGCCACTGGCAGCAGCCAC
TGGTAACAGGATTAGCAGAGCGAGGTATGTAGGCGGTGCTACAGAGTTCTTGAAGTGGTGGCCTAACTAC
GGCTACACTAGAAGAACAGTATTTGGTATCTGCGCTCTGCTGAAGCCAGTTACCTTCGGAAAAAGAGTTG
GTAGCTCTTGATCCGGCAAACAAACCACCGCTGGTAGCGGTGGTTTTTTTGTTTGCAAGCAGCAGATTAC
GCGCAGAAAAAAAGGATCTCAAGAAGATCCTTTGATCTTTTCTACGGGGTCTGACGCTCAGTGGAACGAA
AACTCACGTTAAGGGATTTTGGTCATGAGATTATCAAAAAGGATCTTCACCTAGATCCTTTTAAATTAAA
AATGAAGTTTTAAATCAATCTAAAGTATATATGAGTAAACTTGGTCTGACAGCTCGAGGCTTGGATTCTC
ACCAATAAAAAACGCCCGGCGGCAACCGAGCGTTCTGAACAAATCCAGATGGAGTTCTGAGGTCATTACT
GGATCTATCAACAGGAGTCCAAGCGAGCTCGATATCAAATTACGCCCCGCCCTGCCACTCGTCGCAGTAC
TGTTGTAATTCATTAAGCATTCTGCCGACATGGAAGCCATCACAAACGGCATGATGAACCTGAATCGCCA
GCGGCATCAGCACCTTGTCGCCTTGCGTATAATATTTGCCCATGGTGAAAACGGGGGCGAAGAAGTTGTC
CATATTGGCCACGTTTAAATCAAAACTGGTGAAACTCACCCAGGGATTGGCTGATACGAAAAACATATTC
TCAATAAACCCTTTAGGGAAATAGGCCAGGTTTTCACCGTAACACGCCACATCTTGCGAATATATGTGTA
GAAACTGCCGGAAATCGTCGTGGTATTCACTCCAGAGTGATGAAAACGTTTCAGTTTGCTCATGGAAAAC
GGTGTAACAAGGGTGAACACTATCCCATATCACCAGCTCACCGTCTTTCATTGCCATACGAAATTCCGGA
TGAGCATTCATCAGGCGGGCAAGAATGTGAATAAAGGCCGGATAAAACTTGTGCTTATTTTTCTTTACGG
TCTTTAAAAAGGCCGTAATATCCAGCTGAACGGTCTGGTTATAGGTACATTGAGCAACTGACTGAAATGC
CTCAAAATGTTCTTTACGATGCCATTGGGATATATCAACGGTGGTATATCCAGTGATTTTTTTCTCCATT
TTAGCTTCCTTAGCTCCTGAAAATCTCGATAACTCAAAAAATACGCCCGGTAGTGATCTTATTTCATTAT
GGTGAAAGTTGGAACCTCTTACGTGCCCGATCAACTCGAGTGCCACCTGACGTCTAAGAAACCATTATTA
TCATGACATTAACCTATAAAAATAGGCGTATCACGAGGCAGAATTTCAGATAAAAAAAATCCTTAGCTTT
CGCTAAGGATGATTTCTGGAATTCGCGGCCGCTTC
Features (pLannotate 1.2.2; 9 found; start..end, strand, type, name):
     25..258     +  CDS            PKN1 (fragment): PKN1_HUMAN - Also known as PAK1, PKN, PRK1, PRKCL1. Experimental evidence at protein level: Swiss-Prot protein existence level 1. PKC-related serine/threonine-protein kinase involved in various processes such as regulation of the intermediate filaments of the actin cytoskeleton, cell migration, tumor cell invasion and transcription regulation. Part of a signaling cascade that begins with the activation of the adrenergic receptor ADRA1B and leads to the activation of MAPK14. Regulates the cytoskeletal network by phosphorylating proteins such as VIM and neurofilament proteins NEFH, NEFL and NEFM
    282..301     +  misc_feature   BioBrick suffix: universal suffix for all parts
    302..359     +  terminator     his operon terminator: This putative transcriptin terminator from the E. coli his operon has a 2-bp deletion introduced during synthesis. Its efficiency has not been determined.
    554..1142    -  rep_origin     ori: high-copy-number ColE1/pMB1/pBR322/pUC origin of replication
   1325..1419    -  terminator     lambda t0 terminator: transcription terminator from phage lambda
   1443..2099    -  CDS            cat: CAT_ECOLX - Experimental evidence at protein level: Swiss-Prot protein existence level 1. This enzyme is an effector of chloramphenicol resistance in bacteria. From Escherichia coli. This protein is used as a marker in many commonly used cloning vectors, such as pACYC184.
   2100..2197    -  promoter       cat promoter: promoter of the E. coli cat gene encoding chloramphenicol acetyltransferase
   2283..2326    -  terminator     bacterial terminator: putative bacterial transcription terminator
   2329..5       +  misc_feature   BioBrick prefix (across the origin): BioBrick prefix for parts that do not start with "ATG"
