[The description below was written by a language model from this plasmid's Addgene catalogue record and pLannotate feature annotations shown in this document.]
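Description:
pUPD2-HR1bR181A R185A-C (B3-B4) is a small (about 2.3 kb) synthetic-biology part plasmid built on pUPD2, the universal domestication vector of the GoldenBraid modular cloning system for plants. It is purely a bacterial storage and donor vector. It replicates in E. coli from a high-copy ColE1/pUC-type origin and is selected with chloramphenicol through a cat gene driven by its own cat promoter and followed by the lambda t0 terminator. Additional bacterial terminators, including a his operon terminator, together with BioBrick prefix and suffix sequences, flank the cloning position and insulate the part from read-through transcription. The plasmid carries no plant promoter, terminator or plant selection marker, so the insert is not expressed from this construct.

The payload is a short coding sequence of roughly 230 bp for the HR1b degron. The annotation matches it to a fragment of human PKN1, although the record lists the insert as synthetic. This version carries two alanine substitutions, R181A and R185A, and the record calls it a mutant degron. The record does not say what effect the mutations have, but a variant like this would plausibly serve as a control alongside the unmutated degron. The part was inserted with BsmBI, and both sites were destroyed during cloning, as is usual for domestication. The "B3-B4" label gives its position in the standard GoldenBraid grammar, and the "-C" suffix is not explained in the record. From this plasmid the part can be released and assembled by Type IIS cloning with promoters, target coding sequences and terminators into plant transcriptional units. It comes from work on an inducible system for rapidly depleting target proteins in plants.
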