Addgene plasmid #211855: pUPD2-HR1bR181A R185A-C (B3-B4)
Purpose: CDS for mutant HR1b degron in domestication vector
Depositing lab: Marcela Rojas-Pierce. Depositing organization: North Carolina State University. Publication: Rapid depletion of target proteins in plants by an inducible protein degradation system. Huang L, Rojas-Pierce M. Plant Cell. 2024 Mar 6:koae072. doi: 10.1093/plcell/koae072. PubMed 38446628.
Backbone
  Vector backbone: pUPD2
  Backbone manufacturer: Diego Orzaez Lab
  Backbone size w/o insert (bp): 2105
  Vector type: Synthetic Biology
Growth in bacteria
  Bacterial resistance: Chloramphenicol, 25 μg/mL
  Growth temperature: 37°C
  Growth strain: DH5alpha
  Copy number: High Copy
Gene/Insert
  Gene/Insert name: HR1b
  Species: Synthetic
  Mutation: R181A R185A
  Cloning method: Restriction Enzyme; 5′ cloning site BsmBI (destroyed during cloning); 3′ cloning site BsmBI (destroyed during cloning)
Terms and licenses: Academic/Nonprofit Terms; Industry Terms: Not Available to Industry
Depositor comments: Rojas-Pierce Lab plasmid pMRP0722
How to cite: pUPD2-HR1bR181A R185A-C (B3-B4) was a gift from Marcela Rojas-Pierce (Addgene plasmid # 211855 ; http://n2t.net/addgene:211855 ; RRID:Addgene_211855)
